>Addgene plasmid #170403 | pBEL2251 | addgene full sequence | sequence record 334331 | Addgene NGS Result
GGTCTGAGGAATGGTTGTAAGCTTGGCTGTTTTGGCGGATGAGAGAAGATTTTCAGCCTGATACAGATTA
AATCAGAACGCAGAAGCGGTCTGATAAAACAGAATTTGCCTGGCGGCAGTAGCGCGGTGGTCCCACCTGA
CCCCATGCCGAACTCAGAAGTGAAACGCCGTAGCGCCGATGGTAGTGTGGGGTCTCCCCATGCGAGAGTA
GGGAACTGCCAGGCATCAAATAAAACGAAAGGCTCAGTCGAAAGACTGGGCCTTTCGTTTTATCTGTTGT
TTGTCGGTGAACGCTCTCCTGAGTAGGACAAATCCGCCGGGAGCGGATTTGAACGTTGCGAAGCAACGGC
CCGGAGGGTGGCGGGCAGGACGCCCGCCATAAACTGCCAGGCATCAAATTAAGCAGAAGGCCATCCTGAC
GGATGGCCTTTTTGCGTTTCTACAAACTCTTTTGTTTATTTTTCTAAATACATTCAAATATGTATCCGCT
CATGAGACAATAACCCTGATAAATGCTTCAATAATATTGAAAAAGGAAGAGTATGAGTATTCAACATTTC
CGTGTCGCCCTTATTCCCTTTTTTGCGGCATTTTGCCTTCCTGTTTTTGCTCACCCAGAAACGCTGGTGA
AAGTAAAAGATGCTGAAGATCAGTTGGGTGCACGAGTGGGTTACATCGAACTGGATCTCAACAGCGGTAA
GATCCTTGAGAGTTTTCGCCCCGAAGAACGTTTTCCAATGATGAGCACTTTTAAAGTTCTGCTATGTGGC
GCGGTATTATCCCGTGTTGACGCCGGGCAAGAGCAACTCGGTCGCCGCATACACTATTCTCAGAATGACT
TGGTTGAGTACTCACCAGTCACAGAAAAGCATCTTACGGATGGCATGACAGTAAGAGAATTATGCAGTGC
TGCCATAACCATGAGTGATAACACTGCGGCCAACTTACTTCTGACAACGATCGGAGGACCGAAGGAGCTA
ACCGCTTTTTTGCACAACATGGGGGATCATGTAACTCGCCTTGATCGTTGGGAACCGGAGCTGAATGAAG
CCATACCAAACGACGAGCGTGACACCACGATGCCTGCAGCAATGGCAACAACGTTGCGCAAACTATTAAC
TGGCGAACTACTTACTCTAGCTTCCCGGCAACAATTAATAGACTGGATGGAGGCGGATAAAGTTGCAGGA
CCACTTCTGCGCTCGGCCCTTCCGGCTGGCTGGTTTATTGCTGATAAATCTGGAGCCGGTGAGCGTGGGT
CTCGCGGTATCATTGCAGCACTGGGGCCAGATGGTAAGCCCTCCCGTATCGTAGTTATCTACACGACGGG
GAGTCAGGCAACTATGGATGAACGAAATAGACAGATCGCTGAGATAGGTGCCTCACTGATTAAGCATTGG
TAACTGTCAGACCAAGTTTACTCATATATACTTTAGATTGATT
[125 nt withheld, positions 1444-1568]
C
[141 nt withheld, positions 1570-1710]
CCTTTGACGTTGGAGTCCACGTTCTTT
[37 nt withheld, positions 1738-1774]
ACCCTATCTCGGGCTATTCTTTTGATTTATAAGGGATTTTGCCGATTTCGGCCTATTGGTTAAAAAATGA
GCTGATTTAACAAAAATTTAACGCGAATTTTAACAAAATATTAACGTTTACAATTTAAAAGGATCTAGGT
GAAGATCCTTTTTGATAATCTCATGACCAAAATCCCTTAACGTGAGTTTTCGTTCCACTGAGCGTCAGAC
CCCGTAGAAAAGATCAAAGGATCTTCTTGAGATCCTTTTTTTCTGCGCGTAATCTGCTGCTTGCAAACAA
AAAAACCACCGCTACCAGCGGTGGTTTGTTTGCCGGATCAAGAGCTACCAACTCTTTTTCCGAAGGTAAC
TGGCTCAGCAGAGCGCAGATACCAAATACTGTCCTTCTAGTGTAGCCGTAGTTAGGCCACCACTTCAAGA
ACTCTGTAGCACCGCCTACATACCTCGCTCTGCTAATCCTGTTACCAGTGGCTGCTGCCAGTGGCGATAA
GTCGTGTCTTACCGGGTTGGACTCAAGACGATAGTTACCGGATAAGGCGCAGCGGTCGGGCTGAACGGGG
GGTTCGTGCACACAGCCCAGCTTGGAGCGAACGACCTACACCGAACTGAGATACCTACAGCGTGAGCTAT
GAGAAAGCGCCACGCTTCCCGAAGGGAGAAAGGCGGACAGGTATCCGGTAAGCGGCAGGGTCGGAACAGG
AGAGCGCACGAGGGAGCTTCCAGGGGGAAACGCCTGGTATCTTTATAGTCCTGTCGGGTTTCGCCACCTC
TGACTTGAGCGTCGATTTTTGTGATGCTCGTCAGGGGGGCGGAGCCTATGGAAAAACGCCAGCAACGCGG
CCTTTTTACGGTTCCTGGCCTTTTGCTGGCCTTTTGCTCACATGTTAGCTTGGCTGGACGTAAACTCCTC
TTCAGACCTAATAACTTCGTATAGCATACATTATACGAAGTTATATTAAGGGTTATTGAATATGATCGGA
ATTGGGCTGCAGGAATTCGATAGCTTGGCTGCAGGTCGACCTCGAGGACATGTTCTTTCCTGCGTTATCC
CCTGATTCTGTGGATAACCGTATTACCGCCTTTGAGTGAGCTGATACCGCTCGCCGCAGCCGAACGACCG
AGCGCAGCGAGTCAGTGAGCGAGGAAGCGGAAGAGCGCCTGATGCGGTATTTTCTCCTTACGCATCTGTG
CGGTATTTCACACCGCATAGGGTCATGGCTGCGCCCCGACACCCGCCAACACCCGCTGACGCGCCCTGAC
GGGCTTGTCTGCTCCCGGCATCCGCTTACAGACAAGCTGTGACCGTCTCCGGGAGCTGCATGTGTCAGAG
GTTTTCACCGTCATCACCGAAACGCGCGAGGCAGAAGGAGATGGCGCCCAACAGTCCCCCGGCCACGGGG
CCTGCCACCATACCCACGCCGAAACAAGCGCTCATGAGCCCGAAGTGGCGAGCCCGATCTTCCCCATCGG
TGATGTCGGCGATATAGGCGCCAGCAACCGCACCTGTGGCGCCGGTGATGCCGGCCACGATGCGTCCGGC
GTAGAGGATCTGCTCATGTTTGACAGCTTATCATCGATGCATAATGTGCCTGTCAAATGGACGAAGCAGG
GATTCTGCAAACCCTATGCTACTCCGTCAAGCCGTCAATTGTCTGATTCGTTACCAATTATGACAACTTG
ACGGCTACATCATTCACTTTTTCTTCACAACCGGCACGGAACTCGCTCGGGCTGGCCCCGGTGCATTTTT
TAAATACCCGCGAGAAATAGAGTTGATCGTCAAAACCAACATTGCGACCGACGGTGGCGATAGGCATCCG
GGTGGTGCTCAAAAGCAGCTTCGCCTGGCTGATACGTTGGTCCTCGCGCCAGCTTAAGACGCTAATCCCT
AACTGCTGGCGGAAAAGATGTGACAGACGCGACGGCGACAAGCAAACATGCTGTGCGACGCTGGCGATAT
CAAAATTGCTGTCTGCCAGGTGATCGCTGATGTACTGACAAGCCTCGCGTACCCGATTATCCATCGGTGG
ATGGAGCGACTCGTTAATCGCTTCCATGCGCCGCAGTAACAATTGCTCAAGCAGATTTATCGCCAGCAGC
TCCGAATAGCGCCCTTCCCCTTGCCCGGCGTTAATGATTTGCCCAAACAGGTCGCTGAAATGCGGCTGGT
GCGCTTCATCCGGGCGAAAGAACCCCGTATTGGCAAATATTGACGGCCAGTTAAGCCATTCATGCCAGTA
GGCGCGCGGACGAAAGTAAACCCACTGGTGATACCATTCGCGAGCCTCCGGATGACGACCGTAGTGATGA
ATCTCTCCTGGCGGGAACAGCAAAATATCACCCGGTCGGCAAACAAATTCTCGTCCCTGATTTTTCACCA
CCCCCTGACCGCGAATGGTGAGATTGAGAATATAACCTTTCATTCCCAGCGGTCGGTCGATAAAAAAATC
GAGATAACCGTTGGCCTCAATCGGCGTTAAACCCGCCACCAGATGGGCATTAAACGAGTATCCCGGCAGC
AGGGGATCATTTTGCGCTTCAGCCATACTTTTCATACTCCCGCCATTCAGAGAAGAAACCAATTGTCCAT
ATTGCATCAGACATTGCCGTCACTGCGTCTTTTACTGGCTCTTCTCGCTAACCAAACCGGTAACCCCGCT
TATTAAAAGCATTCTGTAACAAAGCGGGACCAAAGCCATGACAAAAACGCGTAACAAAAGTGTCTATAAT
CACGGCAGAAAAGTCCACATTGATTATTTGCACGGCGTCACACTTTGCTATGCCATAGCATTTTTATCCA
TAAGATTAGCGGATCCTACCTGACGCTTTTTATCGCAACTCTCTACTGTTTCTCCATACCCGTTTTTTTG
GGCTAGCCGAAGGGTGAATTATGCATCACCATCACCACCATCACCATCAGCATCAACACGAAAATCTGTA
TTTTCAGATGGCTCTTAACACACCACAAATTACGCCGACAAAAAAGATAACAGTGAGGGCAATCGGCGAG
GAACTGCCGCGTGGTGATTACCAACGTTGCCCGCAATGTGACATGCTGTTTAGCCTGCCCGAGATAAATT
CTCATCAAAGTGCCTATTGTCCGCGCTGTCAGGCAAAAATTCGTGACGGGCGCGACTGGTCGCTAACGCG
CCTGGCGGCAATGGCCTTCACCATGCTGTTGCTTATGCCGTTTGCCTGGGGCGAACCGCTGTTGCATATC
TGGCTGTTAGGCATTCGTATTGACGCCAACGTTATGCAAGGCATCTGGCAAATGACCAAACAGGGCGATG
CGATAACGGGGTCGATGGTCTTTTTCTGCGTTATTGGTGCCCCGCTCATTCTGGTGACCTCCATAGCTTA
TTTATGGTTTGGTAACCGACTGGGAATGAATTTACGTCCGGTACTGCTGATGCTTGAGCGACTTAAAGAG
TGGGTAATGCTCGATATCTACCTGGTCGGCATTGGCGTTGCTTCTATAAAGGTACAGGATTATGCCCATA
TCCAGGCTGGTGTCGGCTTGTTCTCTTTTGTGGCGTTGGTGATTTTAACGACGGTGACGTTGTCACATCT
TAATGTCGAAGAACTGTGGGAGCGATTTTATCCGCAGCGCCCCGCTACGCGTAGGGACGAGAAACTTCGT
GTCTGTCTTGGGTGCCATTTTACCGGCTATCCAGATCAGCGTGGTCGCTGCCCGCGTTGCCATATCCCGC
TACGCCTGCGTCGCCGTCATAGTCTGCAAAAATGCTGGGCGGCGCTGTTAGCGTCAATCGTTTTATTGTT
ACCTGCCAACCTGTTGCCTATTTCTATCATTTATCTGAACGGAGGACGGCAGGAAGATACAATTCTTTCC
GGAATTATGTCGCTGGCAAGTAGCAACATTGCGGTTGCAGGAATCGTGTTTATCGCCAGTATTCTGGTAC
CGTTTACTAAAGTGATCGTCATGTTCACTTTACTGTTGAGCATTCATTTTAAATGCCAGCAAGGTTTACG
CACACGCATTCTGTTACTGCGGATGGTGACCTGGATTGGTCGCTGGTCGATGCTCGACCTGTTTGTCATA
TCTTTAACCATGTCGCTGATTAATCGCGATCAGATCCTCGCTTTTACTATGGGACCGGCTGCGTTTTATT
TCGGCGCAGCGGTAATTTTGACTATTCTTGCTGTGGAATGGCTGGACAGCCGCTTACTTTGGGATGCACA
TGAGTCAGGAAACGCCCGCTTCGACGACTGAAGCGCAGATTAAAAATAAACGCCGTATCTCACCTTTCTG
GCTGCTGCCGTTCATCGCGCTAATGATTGCCAGTTGGCTGATTTGGGACAGTTATCAGGACCGGGGTAAT
ACCGTCACCATCGACTTTATGTCGGCGGATGGTATTGTTCCAGGCCGTACGCCTGTTCGTTATCAGGGCG
TTGAAGTCGGAACAGTGCAGGATATCAGCCTCAGCGACGATCTTCGTAAGATTGAAGTCAAGGTCAGCAT
CAAGTCCGATATGAAAGATGCGCTGCGCGAAGAGACTCAGTTCTGGCTGGTGACGCCAAAAGCATCGTTG
GCAGGTGTCTCCGGGCTGGACGCCCTCGTCGGTGGGAACTATATCGGCATGATGCCGGGTAAAGGTAAAG
AGCAGGATCACTTTGTCGCACTCGATACCCAACCGAAATATCGGCTGGACAATGGCGATCTGATGATCCA
CCTGCAAGCCCCCGATCTCGGTTCGCTGAACAGCGGTTCATTGGTCTATTTCCGCAAGATCCCGGTGGGA
AAAGTCTACGACTATGCCATCAATCCCAACAAGCAAGGCGTGGTGATTGATGTCCTGATCGAGCGGCGTT
TTACCGATCTGGTGAAAAAAGGTAGCCGTTTCTGGAACGTTTCCGGCGTTGATGCCAACGTCAGTATCAG
TGGCGCGAAGGTGAAACTGGAAAGCCTGGCGGCACTGGTTAACGGTGCGATTGCCTTCGATTCACCAGAA
GAGTCGAAACCTGCCGAGGCGGAAGATACCTTTGGTCTGTATGAAGATCTGGCCCACAGCCAGCGTGGCG
TAATAATAAAACTGGAACTGCCGAGTGGGGCCGGATTAACCGCCGACTCGACGCCGTTAATGTATCAGGG
GCTGGAAGTCGGACAGCTGACTAAACTGGATTTAAATCCTGGTGGTAAAGTCACAGGGGAAATGACCGTT
GATCCCAGCGTCGTTACCCTGCTTCGTGAAAATACCCGCATCGAATTACGCAACCCGAAATTATCCCTTA
GCGATGCTAATCTCAGCGCCCTGCTGACCGGCAAAACCTTCGAGCTGGTGCCCGGCGATGGCGAGCCACG
CAAAGAGTTCGTTGTTGTGCCAGGCGAAAAAGCACTGCTGCATGAACCTGATGTTCTGACGCTGACCCTG
ACCGCGCCGGAAAGTTACGGTATTGATGCGGGTCAGCCGCTCATTCTTCACGGCGTGCAGGTAGGCCAGG
TTATCGATCGTAAACTCACCAGCAAAGGCGTCACCTTTACCGTCGCCATCGAGCCTCAGCATCGCGAACT
GGTAAAAGGCGATAGCAAATTTGTCGTCAACAGCCGTGTCGATGTGAAGGTGGGGCTGGATGGCGTTGAG
TTTCTCGGTGCCAGCGCCTCAGAATGGATCAATGGCGGGATACGTATTCTGCCGGGCGATAAAGGTGAGA
TGAAAGCCAGCTATCCACTGTATGCCAATTTGGAAAAAGCGCTGGAGAACAGCCTTAGCGATTTACCCAC
CACAACCGTGAGTTTGAGTGCAGAGACGCTGCCGGATGTGCAGGCAGGATCGGTAGTGCTGTACCGTAAA
TTTGAAGTTGGTGAAGTGATTACCGTGCGTCCGCGAGCTAACGCGTTTGATATCGATCTGCATATTAAGC
CGGAGTATCGCAACCTTCTGACCAGCAATAGCGTGTTCTGGGCAGAAGGCGGGGCGAAAGTTCAGCTGAA
TGGTAGTGGTCTGACCGTACAGGCATCCCCGCTCTCCAGAGCATTAAAGGGAGCCATTAGCTTCGACAAC
CTCAGCGGTGCCAGCGCCAGTCAGCGTAAAGGCGATAAGCGTATTCTGTATGCTTCCGAAACAGCGGCCC
GTGCGGTTGGCGGGCAGATTACGCTTCACGCTTTCGATGCCGGAAAACTGGCGGTCGGGATGCCAATTCG
CTATCTCGGTATTGATATCGGGCAAATCCAGACGCTGGATCTGATTACCGCACGCAATGAAGTACAGGCA
AAGGCGGTACTTTACCCGGAATATGTCCAGACCTTTGCTCGCGGTGGTACGCGCTTCTCAGTGGTCTCCG
GCGTTGATGCCAACGTCAGTATCAGTGGCGCGAAGGTGAAACTGGAAAGCCTGGCGGCACTGGTTAACGG
TTATATCAACGTCGAACCAGGCCGGGGCAATCCTCGCCGCGACTTTGAATTACAAGAGGCCACCATTACT
GATTCGCGTTACCTGGATGGCTTAAGCATTATTGTTGAAGCGCCGGAAGCCGGTTCGTTAGGCATCGGTA
CGCCTGTGCTGTTCCGTGGTCTGGAAGTCGGTACGGTTACAGGAATGACGCTGGGGACATTGTCAGATCG
CGTGATGATTGCGATGCGCATCAGTAAACGCTATCAACACCTGGTGCGTAACAATTCCGTCTTCTGGTTG
GCATCGGGTTACAGTCTGGACTTTGGTCTGACGGGCGGCGTAGTGAAAACCGGCACCTTTAACCAGTTTA
TCCGTGGCGGCATCGCCTTCGCCACGCCTCCGGGTACGCCACTGGCACCGAAAGCCCAGGAAGGCAAACA
CTTCCTGTTGCAGGAAAGTGAACCGAAAGAGTGGCGTGAATGGGGAACTGCGCTTCCCAAATAAGTACCA
AATTCCAGAAAAGAGACGCTGAAAAGCGTCTTTTTTCGTTTTGGTCCT
Features (pLannotate 1.2.2; 18 found; start..end, strand, type, name):
    108..223     +  ncRNA          5S rRNA: Accession: RF00001 - 5S ribosomal RNA
    227..313     +  terminator     rrnB T1 terminator: Escherichia coli rrnB; transcription terminator T1 from the E. coli rrnB gene
    405..432     +  terminator     rrnB T2 terminator: transcription terminator T2 from the E. coli rrnB gene
    451..542     +  promoter       AmpR promoter: bla
    543..1403    +  CDS            AmpR: β-lactamase; bla; confers resistance to ampicillin, carbenicillin, and related antibiotics
   1445..1825    +  rep_origin     M13 ori (sequence partly withheld): M13 bacteriophage origin of replication; arrow indicates direction of (+) strand synthesis
   2011..2598    +  rep_origin     ori: high-copy-number ColE1/pMB1/pBR322/pUC origin of replication
   2695..2728    +  protein_bind   loxP: Cre-mediated recombination occurs in the 8-bp core sequence (GCATACAT). Cre recombinase
   2758..2776    +  misc_feature   MCS (fragment): pBluescript multiple cloning site
   2802..2927    +  rep_origin     RSF ori (fragment): Plasmids containing the RSF 1030 origin of replication can be propagated in E. coli cells that contain additional plasmids with compatible origins.
   2932..2983    -  misc_feature   bom (fragment): basis of mobility region from pBR322
   3099..3138    -  CDS            rop (fragment): Rop protein, which maintains plasmids at low copy number; rop
   3139..3324    -  CDS            TcR (fragment): tetracycline efflux protein; tet; confers resistance to tetracycline
   3334..3352    +  promoter       tet promoter (fragment): E. coli promoter for tetracycline efflux protein gene
   3442..4320    -  CDS            araC: L-arabinose regulatory protein; araC
   4347..4631    +  promoter       araBAD promoter: araBAD; promoter of the L-arabinose operon of E. coli; the araC regulatory gene is transcribed in the opposite direction (Guzman et al., 1995)
   4722..6002    +  CDS            yebS: YEBS_ECOLI - Experimental evidence at protein level: Swiss-Prot protein existence level 1. Component of a transport pathway that contributes to membrane integrity. From Escherichia coli (strain K12).
   5974..8625    +  CDS            yebT: YEBT_ECOLI - Experimental evidence at protein level: Swiss-Prot protein existence level 1. Component of a transport pathway that contributes to membrane integrity (PubMed:27795327). May directly span the intermembrane space, facilitating the transport of substrates across the periplasm (Probable). From Escherichia coli (strain K12).
