[The description below was written by a language model from this plasmid's Addgene catalogue record and pLannotate feature annotations shown in this document.]
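Description:
pBEL2251 is a bacterial expression plasmid built on the pBAD-His backbone for arabinose-inducible production of the E. coli LetA–LetB (YebS–YebT) operon carrying an engineered LetB variant. The sequenced record is 8,682 nt. It is maintained in E. coli as a high-copy plasmid through a ColE1/pMB1-type origin and is selected with ampicillin via the bla β-lactamase gene under its own promoter. An M13 phage origin is also present. The annotation additionally picks up a loxP site and short fragments of an MCS, RSF origin, bom, rop, and the tetracycline resistance gene and its promoter. These appear to be backbone remnants, and the record assigns them no function.

The expression unit consists of the araC regulator gene transcribed divergently from the araBAD promoter, so that transcription of the insert is repressed without L-arabinose and induced when it is added. Downstream lie the letA (yebS) and letB (yebT) coding sequences in their native operon arrangement, with the two annotated reading frames slightly overlapping, followed by the rrnB T1 and T2 terminators. LetA carries an N-terminal 8xHis-2xQH tag followed by a TEV protease cleavage site, allowing affinity purification and subsequent tag removal. In LetB, residues 700–717 are deleted and replaced with residues 225–249. The stated purpose abbreviates this as "PLL6->2", which suggests that a loop from ring 6 is swapped for the corresponding one from ring 2. LetB is an MCE-family protein thought to span the periplasm and contribute to membrane integrity, and the associated study concerns the role of ring 6 in LetB function.
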