Addgene plasmid #170403: pBEL2251
Purpose: For expresson of LetA-[LetB PLL6->2] operon from E. coli. N-terminal his tag on LetA, araBAD promoter
Depositing lab: Gira Bhabha & Damian Ekiert. Depositing organization: NYU Grossman School of Medicine. Publication: Role of Ring6 in the Function of the E. coli MCE Protein LetB. Vieni C, Coudray N, Isom GL, Bhabha G, Ekiert DC. J Mol Biol. 2022 Jan 22;434(7):167463. doi: 10.1016/j.jmb.2022.167463. PubMed 35077766.
Backbone
  Vector backbone: pBAD-His
  Backbone manufacturer: Thermo Fisher
  Backbone size w/o insert (bp): 4571
  Vector type: Bacterial Expression
Growth in bacteria
  Bacterial resistance: Ampicillin, 100 μg/mL
  Growth temperature: 37°C
  Growth strain: DH5alpha
  Copy number: High Copy
Gene/Insert
  Gene/Insert name: LetAB (alt name: yebST)
  Species: E. coli
  Mutation: LetA-LetB(Δ700-717, replace with 225-249)
  Entrez Gene: letB (a.k.a. b1834, ECK1833, yebT); letA (a.k.a. b1833, ECK1832, yebS)
  Tag / fusion protein: 8xHis2xQH and TEV cleavage site on LetA (N terminal on insert)
Terms and licenses: Academic/Nonprofit Terms; Industry Terms: Not Available to Industry
How to cite: pBEL2251 was a gift from Gira Bhabha & Damian Ekiert (Addgene plasmid # 170403 ; http://n2t.net/addgene:170403 ; RRID:Addgene_170403)
